>Addgene plasmid #127328 | pcDNA3.1(+)/BAG1 5′ UTR CUG-nLuc-3xFLAG | addgene full sequence | sequence record 247703 | Addgene NGS Result
GACGGATCGGGAGATCTCCCGATCCCCTATGGTGCACTCTCAGTACAATCTGCTCTGATGCCGCATAGTT
AAGCCAGTATCTGCTCCCTGCTTGTGTGTTGGAGGTCGCTGAGTAGTGCGCGAGCAAAATTTAAGCTACA
ACAAGGCAAGGCTTGACCGACAATTGCATGAAGAATCTGCTTAGGGTTAGGCGTTTTGCGCTGCTTCGCG
ATGTACGGGCCAGATATACGCGTTGACATTGATTATTGACTAGTTATTAATAGTAATCAATTACGGGGTC
ATTAGTTCATAGCCCATATATGGAGTTCCGCGTTACATAACTTACGGTAAATGGCCCGCCTGGCTGACCG
CCCAACGACCCCCGCCCATTGACGTCAATAATGACGTATGTTCCCATAGTAACGCCAATAGGGACTTTCC
ATTGACGTCAATGGGTGGAGTATTTACGGTAAACTGCCCACTTGGCAGTACATCAAGTGTATCATATGCC
AAGTACGCCCCCTATTGACGTCAATGACGGTAAATGGCCCGCCTGGCATTATGCCCAGTACATGACCTTA
TGGGACTTTCCTACTTGGCAGTACATCTACGTATTAGTCATCGCTATTACCATGGTGATGCGGTTTTGGC
AGTACATCAATGGGCGTGGATAGCGGTTTGACTCACGGGGATTTCCAAGTCTCCACCCCATTGACGTCAA
TGGGAGTTTGTTTTGGCACCAAAATCAACGGGACTTTCCAAAATGTCGTAACAACTCCGCCCCATTGACG
CAAATGGGCGGTAGGCGTGTACGGTGGGAGGTCTATATAAGCAGAGCTCTCTGGCTAACTAGAGAACCCA
CTGCTTACTGGCTTATCGAAATTAATACGACTCACTATAGGGAGGCCGGGGCGGGGCTGGGAAGTAGTCG
GGCGGGGTTGTGAGACGCCGCGCTCAGCTTCCATCGCTGGGCGGTCAACAAGTGCGGGCCTGGTCTTCAC
ACTCGAAGATTTCGTTGGGGACTGGCGACAGACAGCCGGCTACAACCTGGACCAAGTCCTTGAACAGGGA
GGTGTGTCCAGTTTGTTTCAGAATCTCGGGGTGTCCGTAACTCCGATCCAAAGGATTGTCCTGAGCGGTG
AAAATGGGCTGAAGATCGACATCCATGTCATCATCCCGTATGAAGGTCTGAGCGGCGACCAAATGGGCCA
GATCGAAAAAATTTTTAAGGTGGTGTACCCTGTGGATGATCATCACTTTAAGGTGATCCTGCACTATGGC
ACACTGGTAATCGACGGGGTTACGCCGAACATGATCGACTATTTCGGACGGCCGTATGAAGGCATCGCCG
TGTTCGACGGCAAAAAGATCACTGTAACAGGGACCCTGTGGAACGGCAACAAAATTATCGACGAGCGCCT
GATCAACCCCGACGGCTCCCTGCTGTTCCGAGTAACCATCAACGGAGTGACCGGCTGGCGGCTGTGCGAA
CGCATTCTGGCGGACTACAAAGACCATGACGGTGATTATAAAGATCATGACATCGATTACAAGGATGACG
ATGACAAGTAAGGCCGCGACTCTAGAGGGCCCGTTTAAACCCGCTGATCAGCCTCGACTGTGCCTTCTAG
TTGCCAGCCATCTGTTGTTTGCCCCTCCCCCGTGCCTTCCTTGACCCTGGAAGGTGCCACTCCCACTGTC
CTTTCCTAATAAAATGAGGAAATTGCATCGCATTGTCTGAGTAGGTGTCATTCTATTCTGGGGGGTGGGG
TGGGGCAGGACAGCAAGGGGGAGGATTGGGAAGACAATAGCAGGCATGCTGGGGATGCGGTGGGCTCTAT
GGCTTCTGAGGCGGAAAGAACCAGCTGGGGCTCTAGGGGGTATCCCC
[124 nt withheld, positions 1868-1991]
C
[91 nt withheld, positions 1993-2083]
A
[49 nt withheld, positions 2085-2133]
CCTTTGACGTTGGAGTCCACGTTCTTT
[37 nt withheld, positions 2161-2197]
ACCCTATCTCGGTCTATTCTTTTGATTTATAAGGGATTTTGCCGATTTCGGCCTATTGGTTAAAAAATGA
GCTGATTTAACAAAAATTTAACGCGAATTAATTCTGTGGAATGTGTGTCAGTTAGGGTGTGGAAAGTCCC
CAGGCTCCCCAGCAGGCAGAAGTATGCAAAGCATGCATCTCAATTAGTCAGCAACCAGGTGTGGAAAGTC
CCCAGGCTCCCCAGCAGGCAGAAGTATGCAAAGCATGCATCTCAATTAGTCAGCAACCATAGTCCCGCCC
CTAACTCCGCCCATCCCGCCCCTAACTCCGCCCAGTTCCGCCCATTCTCCGCCCCATGGCTGACTAATTT
TTTTTATTTATGCAGAGGCCGAGGCCGCCTCTGCCTCTGAGCTATTCCAGAAGTAGTGAGGAGGCTTTTT
TGGAGGCCTAGGCTTTTGCAAAAAGCTCCCGGGAGCTTGTATATCCATTTTCGGATCTGATCAAGAGACA
GGATGAGGATCGTTTCGCATGATTGAACAAGATGGATTGCACGCAGGTTCTCCGGCCGCTTGGGTGGAGA
GGCTATTCGGCTATGACTGGGCACAACAGACAATCGGCTGCTCTGATGCCGCCGTGTTCCGGCTGTCAGC
GCAGGGGCGCCCGGTTCTTTTTGTCAAGACCGACCTGTCCGGTGCCCTGAATGAACTGCAGGACGAGGCA
GCGCGGCTATCGTGGCTGGCCACGACGGGCGTTCCTTGCGCAGCTGTGCTCGACGTTGTCACTGAAGCGG
GAAGGGACTGGCTGCTATTGGGCGAAGTGCCGGGGCAGGATCTCCTGTCATCTCACCTTGCTCCTGCCGA
GAAAGTATCCATCATGGCTGATGCAATGCGGCGGCTGCATACGCTTGATCCGGCTACCTGCCCATTCGAC
CACCAAGCGAAACATCGCATCGAGCGAGCACGTACTCGGATGGAAGCCGGTCTTGTCGATCAGGATGATC
TGGACGAAGAGCATCAGGGGCTCGCGCCAGCCGAACTGTTCGCCAGGCTCAAGGCGCGCATGCCCGACGG
CGAGGATCTCGTCGTGACCCATGGCGATGCCTGCTTGCCGAATATCATGGTGGAAAATGGCCGCTTTTCT
GGATTCATCGACTGTGGCCGGCTGGGTGTGGCGGACCGCTATCAGGACATAGCGTTGGCTACCCGTGATA
TTGCTGAAGAGCTTGGCGGCGAATGGGCTGACCGCTTCCTCGTGCTTTACGGTATCGCCGCTCCCGATTC
GCAGCGCATCGCCTTCTATCGCCTTCTTGACGAGTTCTTCTGAGCGGGACTCTGGGGTTCGAAATGACCG
ACCAAGCGACGCCCAACCTGCCATCACGAGATTTCGATTCCACCGCCGCCTTCTATGAAAGGTTGGGCTT
CGGAATCGTTTTCCGGGACGCCGGCTGGATGATCCTCCAGCGCGGGGATCTCATGCTGGAGTTCTTCGCC
CACCCCAACTTGTTTATTGCAGCTTATAATGGTTACAAATAAAGCAATAGCATCACAAATTTCACAAATA
AAGCATTTTTTTCACTGCATTCTAGTTGTGGTTTGTCCAAACTCATCAATGTATCTTATCATGTCTGTAT
ACCGTCGACCTCTAGCTAGAGCTTGGCGTAATCATGGTCATAGCTGTTTCCTGTGTGAAATTGTTATCCG
CTCACAATTCCACACAACATACGAGCCGGAAGCATAAAGTGTAAAGCCTGGGGTGCCTAATGAGTGAGCT
AACTCACATTAATTGCGTTGCGCTCACTGCCCGCTTTCCAGTCGGGAAACCTGTCGTGCCAGCTGCATTA
ATGAATCGGCCAACGCGCGGGGAGAGGCGGTTTGCGTATTGGGCGCTCTTCCGCTTCCTCGCTCACTGAC
TCGCTGCGCTCGGTCGTTCGGCTGCGGCGAGCGGTATCAGCTCACTCAAAGGCGGTAATACGGTTATCCA
CAGAATCAGGGGATAACGCAGGAAAGAACATGTGAGCAAAAGGCCAGCAAAAGGCCAGGAACCGTAAAAA
GGCCGCGTTGCTGGCGTTTTTCCATAGGCTCCGCCCCCCTGACGAGCATCACAAAAATCGACGCTCAAGT
CAGAGGTGGCGAAACCCGACAGGACTATAAAGATACCAGGCGTTTCCCCCTGGAAGCTCCCTCGTGCGCT
CTCCTGTTCCGACCCTGCCGCTTACCGGATACCTGTCCGCCTTTCTCCCTTCGGGAAGCGTGGCGCTTTC
TCATAGCTCACGCTGTAGGTATCTCAGTTCGGTGTAGGTCGTTCGCTCCAAGCTGGGCTGTGTGCACGAA
CCCCCCGTTCAGCCCGACCGCTGCGCCTTATCCGGTAACTATCGTCTTGAGTCCAACCCGGTAAGACACG
ACTTATCGCCACTGGCAGCAGCCACTGGTAACAGGATTAGCAGAGCGAGGTATGTAGGCGGTGCTACAGA
GTTCTTGAAGTGGTGGCCTAACTACGGCTACACTAGAAGAACAGTATTTGGTATCTGCGCTCTGCTGAAG
CCAGTTACCTTCGGAAAAAGAGTTGGTAGCTCTTGATCCGGCAAACAAACCACCGCTGGTAGCGGTGGTT
TTTTTGTTTGCAAGCAGCAGATTACGCGCAGAAAAAAAGGATCTCAAGAAGATCCTTTGATCTTTTCTAC
GGGGTCTGACGCTCAGTGGAACGAAAACTCACGTTAAGGGATTTTGGTCATGAGATTATCAAAAAGGATC
TTCACCTAGATCCTTTTAAATTAAAAATGAAGTTTTAAATCAATCTAAAGTATATATGAGTAAACTTGGT
CTGACAGTTACCAATGCTTAATCAGTGAGGCACCTATCTCAGCGATCTGTCTATTTCGTTCATCCATAGT
TGCCTGACTCCCCGTCGTGTAGATAACTACGATACGGGAGGGCTTACCATCTGGCCCCAGTGCTGCAATG
ATACCGCGAGACCCACGCTCACCGGCTCCAGATTTATCAGCAATAAACCAGCCAGCCGGAAGGGCCGAGC
GCAGAAGTGGTCCTGCAACTTTATCCGCCTCCATCCAGTCTATTAATTGTTGCCGGGAAGCTAGAGTAAG
TAGTTCGCCAGTTAATAGTTTGCGCAACGTTGTTGCCATTGCTACAGGCATCGTGGTGTCACGCTCGTCG
TTTGGTATGGCTTCATTCAGCTCCGGTTCCCAACGATCAAGGCGAGTTACATGATCCCCCATGTTGTGCA
AAAAAGCGGTTAGCTCCTTCGGTCCTCCGATCGTTGTCAGAAGTAAGTTGGCCGCAGTGTTATCACTCAT
GGTTATGGCAGCACTGCATAATTCTCTTACTGTCATGCCATCCGTAAGATGCTTTTCTGTGACTGGTGAG
TACTCAACCAAGTCATTCTGAGAATAGTGTATGCGGCGACCGAGTTGCTCTTGCCCGGCGTCAATACGGG
ATAATACCGCGCCACATAGCAGAACTTTAAAAGTGCTCATCATTGGAAAACGTTCTTCGGGGCGAAAACT
CTCAAGGATCTTACCGCTGTTGAGATCCAGTTCGATGTAACCCACTCGTGCACCCAACTGATCTTCAGCA
TCTTTTACTTTCACCAGCGTTTCTGGGTGAGCAAAAACAGGAAGGCAAAATGCCGCAAAAAAGGGAATAA
GGGCGACACGGAAATGTTGAATACTCATACTCTTCCTTTTTCAATATTATTGAAGCATTTATCAGGGTTA
TTGTCTCATGAGCGGATACATATTTGAATGTATTTAGAAAAATAAACAAATAGGGGTTCCGCGCACATTT
CCCCGAAAAGTGCCACCTGACGTC
Features (pLannotate 1.2.2; 21 found; start..end, strand, type, name):
     28..80      -  misc_feature   bom (fragment): basis of mobility region from pBR322
    235..614     +  enhancer       CMV enhancer: human cytomegalovirus immediate early enhancer
    615..818     +  promoter       CMV promoter: human cytomegalovirus (CMV) immediate early promoter
    814..847     +  LTR            5' LTR (truncated) (fragment): truncated 5' long terminal repeat (LTR) from HIV-1
    863..881     +  promoter       T7 promoter: promoter for bacteriophage T7 RNA polymerase
    971..1482    +  CDS            Nluc (fragment): NanoLuc® luciferase human codon-optimized
   1483..1548    +  CDS            3xFLAG: three tandem FLAG® epitope tags, followed by an enterokinase cleavage site
   1598..1822    +  polyA_signal   bGH poly(A) signal: bovine growth hormone polyadenylation signal
   1826..1847    +  promoter       SV40 promoter (fragment): SV40 enhancer and early promoter
   1868..2296    +  rep_origin     f1 ori (sequence partly withheld): f1 bacteriophage origin of replication; arrow indicates direction of (+) strand synthesis
   2310..2639    +  promoter       SV40 promoter: SV40 enhancer and early promoter
   2706..3497    +  CDS            neo: KKA2_KLEPN - Also known as kan, nptII. Experimental evidence at protein level: Swiss-Prot protein existence level 1. Resistance to kanamycin, neomycin, paromomycin, ribostamycin, butirosin and gentamicin B. From Klebsiella pneumoniae.
   3521..3679    +  CDS            ble (fragment): BLE_KLEPN - Experimental evidence at protein level: Swiss-Prot protein existence level 1. Binding protein with a strong affinity to the bleomycin family of antibiotics. Binds to CL990; an antimitotic-antibiotic compound. From Klebsiella pneumoniae.
   3674..3795    +  polyA_signal   SV40 poly(A) signal: SV40 polyadenylation signal
   3868..3884    -  protein_bind   lac operator: The lac repressor binds to the lac operator to inhibit transcription in E. coli. This inhibition can be relieved by adding lactose or isopropyl-β-D-thiogalactopyranoside (IPTG). lac repressor encoded by lacI
   3892..3922    -  promoter       lac promoter: promoter for the E. coli lac operon
   3937..3958    -  protein_bind   CAP binding site: CAP binding activates transcription in the presence of cAMP. E. coli catabolite activator protein
   3971..4063    -  CDS            lacI (fragment): lac repressor; lacI; The lac repressor binds to the lac operator to inhibit transcription in E. coli. This inhibition can be relieved by adding lactose or isopropyl-β-D-thiogalactopyranoside (IPTG).
   4246..4834    -  rep_origin     ori: high-copy-number ColE1/pMB1/pBR322/pUC origin of replication
   5005..5865    -  CDS            AmpR: β-lactamase; bla; confers resistance to ampicillin, carbenicillin, and related antibiotics
   5866..5970    -  promoter       AmpR promoter: bla
