[The description below was written by a language model from this plasmid's Addgene catalogue record and pLannotate feature annotations shown in this document.]
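Description:
pcDNA3.1(+)/BAG1 5′ UTR CUG-nLuc-3xFLAG is a mammalian expression plasmid of about 6 kb built on the pcDNA3.1(+) backbone and designed as a reporter for non-AUG translation initiation. It is propagated in E. coli at high copy from a ColE1/pUC-type origin with ampicillin selection through the β-lactamase gene. It also carries an f1 origin for single-stranded DNA production. For selection in mammalian cells, an SV40 early promoter drives the neomycin phosphotransferase gene, followed by an SV40 polyadenylation signal, allowing G418 selection of stable transfectants.

The payload sits between the SacI and ApaI sites, downstream of the CMV immediate-early enhancer and promoter. A T7 promoter lies just before the insert and could in principle support in vitro transcription of the reporter mRNA. According to the catalogue record, the transcript carries the BAG1 5′ UTR, and nanoLuciferase translation begins at a CUG codon rather than a canonical AUG. The feature table does not annotate the UTR itself, but it leaves an unannotated stretch between the T7 promoter and the NanoLuc coding sequence. NanoLuc is called as a fragment, which fits replacement of its normal start codon. The human codon-optimised luciferase is fused at its C terminus to a 3xFLAG epitope, and the transcript ends at the bovine growth hormone polyadenylation signal. Small automated hits, such as a truncated HIV-1 LTR, a ble fragment and lac elements, appear to be backbone remnants rather than functional parts.

Luminescence provides a sensitive readout of CUG-initiated translation in the BAG1 leader context, and the FLAG tag allows immunodetection of the product. The associated study examined how non-AUG translation responds to protein synthesis inhibitors.
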