Addgene plasmid #127328: pcDNA3.1(+)/BAG1 5′ UTR CUG-nLuc-3xFLAG
Purpose: Express 3xFLAG tagged nanoLuciferase (nLuc) from CUG start codon from mRNA with BAG1 5' UTR
Depositing lab: Jeremy Wilusz. Depositing organization: University of Pennsylvania. Publication: Ribosome queuing enables non-AUG translation to be resistant to multiple protein synthesis inhibitors. Kearse MG, Goldman DH, Choi J, Nwaezeapu C, Liang D, Green KM, Goldstrohm AC, Todd PK, Green R, Wilusz JE. Genes Dev. 2019 Jun 6. pii: gad.324715.119. doi: 10.1101/gad.324715.119. PubMed 31171704.
Backbone
  Vector backbone: pcDNA3.1(+)
  Total vector size (bp): 5998
  Vector type: Mammalian Expression
  Selectable markers: Neomycin (select with G418)
Growth in bacteria
  Bacterial resistance: Ampicillin, 100 μg/mL
  Growth temperature: 37°C
  Growth strain: DH5alpha
  Copy number: High Copy
Gene/Insert
  Gene/Insert name: nanoLuciferase (alt name: nLuc)
  Promoter: CMV
  Tag / fusion protein: 3xFLAG (C terminal on insert)
  Cloning method: Restriction Enzyme; 5′ cloning site SacI (not destroyed); 3′ cloning site ApaI (not destroyed)
  Sequencing primers: 5′ CGCAAATGGGCGGTAGGCGTG
Terms and licenses: Academic/Nonprofit Terms; Industry Terms: Not Available to Industry
How to cite: pcDNA3.1(+)/BAG1 5′ UTR CUG-nLuc-3xFLAG was a gift from Jeremy Wilusz (Addgene plasmid # 127328 ; http://n2t.net/addgene:127328 ; RRID:Addgene_127328)
